>Addgene plasmid #164519 | pB-Halo,IRES-eGFP | addgene full sequence | sequence record 324201 | Addgene NGS Result
AAATTGTAAGCGTTAATATTTTGTTAAAATTCGCGTTAAATTTTTGTTAAATCAGCTCATTTTTTAACCA
ATAGGCCGAAATCGGCAAAATCCCTTATAAATCAAAAGAATAGACCGAGATAGGGT
[37 nt withheld, positions 127-163]
AAAGAACGTGGACTCCAACGTCAAAGG
[49 nt withheld, positions 191-239]
T
[91 nt withheld, positions 241-331]
G
[124 nt withheld, positions 333-456]
CCCATTCGCCATTCAGGCTGCGCAACTGTTGGGAAGGGCGATCGGTGCGGGCCTCTTCGCTATTACGCCA
GCTGGCGAAAGGGGGATGTGCTGCAAGGCGATTAAGTTGGGTAACGCCAGGGTTTTCCCAGTCACGACGT
TGTAAAACGACGGCCAGTGAATTGTAATACGACTCACTATAGGGCGAATTGGAGCTCGGTATTCACGACA
GCAGGCTGAATAATAAAAAAATTAGAAACTATTATTTAACCCTAGAAAGATAATCATATTGTGACGTACG
TTAAAGATAATCATGCGTAAAATTGACGCATGTGTTTTATCGGTCTGTATATCGAGGTTTATTTATTAAT
TTGAATAGATATTAAGTTTTATTATATTTACACTTACATACTAATAATAAATTCAACAAACAATTTATTT
ATGTTTATTTATTTATTAAAAAAAAACAAAAACTCAAAATTTCTTCTATAAAGTAACAAAACTTTTAAAC
ATTCTCTCTTTTACAAAAATAAACTTATTTTGTACTTTAAAAACAGTCATGTTGTATTATAAAATAAGTA
ATTAGCTTAACCTATACATAATAGAAACAAATTATACTTATTAGTCAGTCAGAAACAACTTTGGCACATA
TCAATATTATGCTCTCGTTAATTAACTCGAGGGATCCAAGCTGGCCGCACGTCTCCCTATCAGTGATAGA
GAAGTCGACACGTCTCGAGCTCCCTATCAGTGATAGAGAAGGTACGTCTAGAACGTCTCCCTATCAGTGA
TAGAGAAGTCGACACGTCTCGAGCTCCCTATCAGTGATAGAGAAGGTACGTCTAGAACGTCTCCCTATCA
GTGATAGAGAAGTCGACACGTCTCGAGCTCCCTATCAGTGATAGAGAAGGTACGTCTAGAACGTCTCCCT
ATCAGTGATAGAGAAGTCGACACGTCTCGAGCTCCCTATCAGTGATAGAGAAGGTACCCCCTATATAAGC
AGAGCTCGTTTAGTGAACCGTCAGATCGCCTGGAGACGCCATCCACGCTGTTTTGACCTCCATAGAAGAC
ACCGGGACCGATCCAGCCTCCGCGGTGGCGGCCATCACAAGTTTGACTAGTACCGGTTACTCGAGGCTAG
CACCATGGCAGAAATCGGTACTGGCTTTCCATTCGACCCCCATTATGTGGAAGTCCTGGGCGAGCGCATG
CACTACGTCGATGTTGGTCCGCGCGATGGCACCCCTGTGCTGTTCCTGCACGGTAACCCGACCTCCTCCT
ACGTGTGGCGCAACATCATCCCGCATGTTGCACCGACCCATCGCTGCATTGCTCCAGACCTGATCGGTAT
GGGCAAATCCGACAAACCAGACCTGGGTTATTTCTTCGACGACCACGTCCGCTTCATGGATGCCTTCATC
GAAGCCCTGGGTCTGGAAGAGGTCGTCCTGGTCATTCACGACTGGGGCTCCGCTCTGGGTTTCCACTGGG
CCAAGCGCAATCCAGAGCGCGTCAAAGGTATTGCATTTATGGAGTTCATCCGCCCTATCCCGACCTGGGA
CGAATGGCCAGAATTTGCCCGCGAGACCTTCCAGGCCTTCCGCACCACCGACGTCGGCCGCAAGCTGATC
ATCGATCAGAACGTTTTTATCGAGGGTACGCTGCCGATGGGTGTCGTCCGCCCGCTGACTGAAGTCGAGA
TGGACCATTACCGCGAGCCGTTCCTGAATCCTGTTGACCGCGAGCCACTGTGGCGCTTCCCAAACGAGCT
GCCAATCGCCGGTGAGCCAGCGAACATCGTCGCGCTGGTCGAAGAATACATGGACTGGCTGCACCAGTCC
CCTGTCCCGAAGCTGCTGTTCTGGGGCACCCCAGGCGTTCTGATCCCACCGGCCGAAGCCGCTCGCCTGG
CCAAAAGCCTGCCTAACTGCAAGGCTGTGGACATCGGCCCGGGTCTGAATCTGCTGCAAGAAGACAACCC
GGACCTGATCGGCAGCGAGATCGCGCGCTGGCTGTCGACGCTCGAGATTTCCGGCGAGCCAACCACTGAG
GATCTGTACTTTCAGAGCGATAACGCGATCGCCGGCGCGCCAACAAGTTTGTACAAAAAAGCTGAACGAG
AAACGTAAAATGATATAAATATCAATATATTAAATTAGATTTTGCATAAAAAACAGACTACATAATACTG
TAAAACACAACATATCCAGTCACTATGGCGGCCGCATTAGGCACCCCAGGCTTTACACTTTATGCTTCCG
GCTCGTATAATGTGTGGATTTTGAGTTAGGATCCGTCGAGATTTTCAGGAGCTAAGGAAGCTAAAATGGA
GAAAAAAATCACTGGATATACCACCGTTGATATATCCCAATGGCATCGTAAAGAACATTTTGAGGCATTT
CAGTCAGTTGCTCAATGTACCTATAACCAGACCGTTCAGCTGGATATTACGGCCTTTTTAAAGACCGTAA
AGAAAAATAAGCACAAGTTTTATCCGGCCTTTATTCACATTCTTGCCCGCCTGATGAATGCTCATCCGGA
ATTCCGTATGGCAATGAAAGACGGTGAGCTGGTGATATGGGATAGTGTTCACCCTTGTTACACCGTTTTC
CATGAGCAAACTGAAACGTTTTCATCGCTCTGGAGTGAATACCACGACGATTTCCGGCAGTTTCTACACA
TATATTCGCAAGATGTGGCGTGTTACGGTGAAAACCTGGCCTATTTCCCTAAAGGGTTTATTGAGAATAT
GTTTTTCGTCTCAGCCAATCCCTGGGTGAGTTTCACCAGTTTTGATTTAAACGTGGCCAATATGGACAAC
TTCTTCGCCCCCGTTTTCACCATGGGCAAATATTATACGCAAGGCGACAAGGTGCTGATGCCGCTGGCGA
TTCAGGTTCATCATGCCGTTTGTGATGGCTTCCATGTCGGCAGAATGCTTAATGAATTACAACAGTACTG
CGATGAGTGGCAGGGCGGGGCGTAAAGATCTGGATCCCGACAATCAACGCGTGGATCCGGCTTACTAAAA
GCCAGATAACAGTATGCGTATTTGCGCGCTGATTTTTGCGGTATAAGAATATATACTGATATGTATACCC
GAAGTATGTCAAAAAGAGGTATGCTATGAAGCAGCGTATTACAGTGACAGTTGACAGCGACAGCTATCAG
TTGCTCAAGGCATATATGATGTCAATATCTCCGGTCTGGTAAGCACAACCATGCAGAATGAAGCCCGTCG
TCTGCGTGCCGAACGCTGGAAAGCGGAAAATCAGGAAGGGATGGCTGAGGTCGCCCGGTTTATTGAAATG
AACGGCTCTTTTGCTGACGAGAACAGGGGCTGGTGAAATGCAGTTTAAGGTTTACACCTATAAAAGAGAG
AGCCGTTATCGTCTGTTTGTGGATGTACAGAGTGATATTATTGACACGCCCGGGCGACGGATGGTGATCC
CCCTGGCCAGTGCACGTCTGCTGTCAGATAAAGTCTCCCGTGAACTTTACCCGGTGGTGCATATCGGGGA
TGAAAGCTGGCGCATGATGACCACCGATATGGCCAGTGTGCCGGTCTCCGTTATCGGGGAAGAAGTGGCT
GATCTCAGCCACCGCGAAAATGACATCAAAAACGCCATTAACCTGATGTTCTGGGGAATATAAATGTCAG
GCTCCCTTATACACAGCCAGTCTGCAGGTCGACCATAGTGACTGGATATGTTGTGTTTTACAGTATTATG
TAGTCTGTTTTTTATGCAAAATCTAATTTAATATATTGATATTTATATCATTTTACGTTTCTCGTTCAGC
TTTCTTGTACAAAGTGGTGATCTAGCTAAAACGCGGCCTCGAATCGAATTCCGCCCCCCCCCCTCTCCCT
CCCCCCCCCCTAACGTTACTGGCCGAAGCCGCTTGGAATAAGGCCGGTGTGCGTTTGTCTATATGTTATT
TTCCACCATATTGCCGTCTTTTGGCAATGTGAGGGCCCGGAAACCTGGCCCTGTCTTCTTGACGAGCATT
CCTAGGGGTCTTTCCCCTCTCGCCAAAGGAATGCAAGGTCTGTTGAATGTCGTGAAGGAAGCAGTTCCTC
TGGAAGCTTCTTGAAGACAAACAACGTCTGTAGCGACCCTTTGCAGGCAGCGGAACCCCCCACCTGGCGA
CAGGTGCCTCTGCGGCCAAAAGCCACGTGTATAAGATACACCTGCAAAGGCGGCACAACCCCAGTGCCAC
GTTGTGAGTTGGATAGTTGTGGAAAGAGTCAAATGGCTCTCCTCAAGCGTATTCAACAAGGGGCTGAAGG
ATGCCCAGAAGGTACCCCATTGTATGGGATCTGATCTGGGGCCTCGGTGCACATGCTTTACATGTGTTTA
GTCGAGGTTAAAAAAACGTCTAGGCCCCCCGAACCACGGGGACGTGGTTTTCCTTTGAAAAACACGATGA
TAATATGGCCACAACCATGGTGAGCAAGGGCGAGGAGCTGTTCACCGGGGTGGTGCCCATCCTGGTCGAG
CTGGACGGCGACGTAAACGGCCACAAGTTCAGCGTGTCCGGCGAGGGCGAGGGCGATGCCACCTACGGCA
AGCTGACCCTGAAGTTCATCTGCACCACCGGCAAGCTGCCCGTGCCCTGGCCCACCCTCGTGACCACCCT
GACCTACGGCGTGCAGTGCTTCAGCCGCTACCCCGACCACATGAAGCAGCACGACTTCTTCAAGTCCGCC
ATGCCCGAAGGCTACGTCCAGGAGCGCACCATCTTCTTCAAGGACGACGGCAACTACAAGACCCGCGCCG
AGGTGAAGTTCGAGGGCGACACCCTGGTGAACCGCATCGAGCTGAAGGGCATCGACTTCAAGGAGGACGG
CAACATCCTGGGGCACAAGCTGGAGTACAACTACAACAGCCACAACGTCTATATCATGGCCGACAAGCAG
AAGAACGGCATCAAGGTGAACTTCAAGATCCGCCACAACATCGAGGACGGCAGCGTGCAGCTCGCCGACC
ACTACCAGCAGAACACCCCCATCGGCGACGGCCCCGTGCTGCTGCCCGACAACCACTACCTGAGCACCCA
GTCCGCCCTGAGCAAAGACCCCAACGAGAAGCGCGATCACATGGTCCTGCTGGAGTTCGTGACCGCCGCC
GGGATCACTCTCGGCATGGACGAGCTGTACAAGTAAAGCGGCCGCGATCTTTTTCCCTCTGCCAAAAATT
ATGGGGACATCATGAAGCCCCTTGAGCATCTGACTTCTGGCTAATAAAGGAAATTTATTTTCATTGCAAT
AGTGTGTTGGAATTTTTTGTGTCTCTCACTCGGAAGGACATATGGGAGGGCAAATCATTTAAAACATCAG
AATGAGTATTTGGTTTAGAGTTTGGCAACATATGCCCATATGCTGGCTGCCATGAACAAAGGTTGGCTAT
AAAGAGGTCATCAGTATATGAAACAGCCCCCTGCTGTCCATTCCTTATTCCATAGAAAAGCCTTGACTTG
AGGTTAGATTTTTTTTATATTTTGTTTTGTGTTATTTTTTTCTTTAACATCCCTAAAATTTTCCTTACAT
GTTTTACTAGCCAGATTTTTCCTCCTCTCCTGACTACTCCCAGTCATAGCTGTCCCTCTTCTCTTATGGA
GATCCCTCGACCTGCAGGAATTCGATTACTTAAGCCTAGGATCCAGATCTGTACATTCGAATCGATGAAT
TCGTTAACCATGGAAGCTTCTGCAGCGGCCGCACTAGCGGTGGCGGCCTCGACATTGATTATTGACTAGT
TATTAATAGTAATCAATTACGGGGTCATTAGTTCATAGCCCATATATGGAGTTCCGCGTTACATAACTTA
CGGTAAATGGCCCGCCTGGCTGACCGCCCAACGACCCCCGCCCATTGACGTCAATAATGACGTATGTTCC
CATAGTAACGCCAATAGGGACTTTCCATTGACGTCAATGGGTGGAGTATTTACGGTAAACTGCCCACTTG
GCAGTACATCAAGTGTATCATATGCCAAGTACGCCCCCTATTGACGTCAATGACGGTAAATGGCCCGCCT
GGCATTATGCCCAGTACATGACCTTATGGGACTTTCCTACTTGGCAGTACATCTACGTATTAGTCATCGC
TATTACCATGATGATGCGGTTTTGGCAGTACATCAATGGGCGTGGATAGCGGTTTGACTCACGGGGATTT
CCAAGTCTCCACCCCATTGACGTCAATGGGAGTTTGTTTTGACTAGTGGAGCCGAGAGTAATTCATACAA
AAGGAGGGATCGCCTTCGCAAGGGGAGAGCCCAGGGACCGTCCCTAAATTCTCACAGACCCAAATCCCTG
TAGCCGCCCCACGACAGCGCGAGGAGCATGCGCCCAGGGCTGAGCGCGGGTAGATCAGAGCACACAAGCT
CACAGTCCCCGGCGGTGGGGGGAGGGGCGCGCTGAGCGGGGGCCAGGGAGCTGGCGCGGGGCAAACTGGG
AAAGTGGTGTCGTGTGCTGGCTCCGCCCTCTTCCCGAGGGTGGGGGAGAACGGTATATAAGTGCGGTAGT
CGCCTTGGACGTTCTTTTTCGCAACGGGTTTGCCGTCAGAACGCAGGTGAGTGGCGGGTGTGGCTTCCGC
GGGCCCCGGAGCTGGAGCCCTGCTCTGAGCGGGCCGGGCTGATATGCGAGTGTCGTCCGCAGGGTTTAGC
TGTGAGCATTCCCACTTCGAGTGGCGGGCGGTGCGGGGGTGAGAGTGCGAGGCCTAGCGGCAACCCCGTA
GCCTCGCCTCGTGTCCGGCTTGAGGCCTAGCGTGGTGTCCGCCGCCGCGTGCCACTCCGGCCGCACTATG
CGTTTTTTGTCCTTGCTGCCCTCGATTGCCTTCCAGCAGCATGGGCTAACAAAGGGAGGGTGTGGGGCTC
ACTCTTAAGGAGCCCATGAAGCTTACGTTGGATAGGAATGGAAGGGCAGGAGGGGCGACTGGGGCCCGCC
CGCCTTCGGAGCACATGTCCGACGCCACCTGGATGGGGCGAGGCCTGTGGCTTTCCGAAGCAATCGGGCG
TGAGTTTAGCCTACCTGGGCCATGTGGCCCTAGCACTGGGCACGGTCTGGCCTGGCGGTGCCGCGTTCCC
TTGCCTCCCAACAAGGGTGAGGCCGTCCCGCCCGGCACCAGTTGCTTGCGCGGAAAGATGGCCGCTCCCG
GGGCCCTGTTGCAAGGAGCTCAAAATGGAGGACGCGGCAGCCCGGTGGAGCGGGCGGGTGAGTCACCCAC
ACAAAGGAAGAGGGCCTTGCCCCTCGCCGGCCGCTGCTTCCTGTGACCCCGTGGTCTATCGGCCGCATAG
TCACCTCGGGCTTCTCTTGAGCACCGCTCGTCGCGGCGGGGGGAGGGGATCTAATGGCGTTGGAGTTTGT
TCACATTTGGTGGGTGGAGACTAGTCAGGCCAGCCTGGCGCTGGAAGTCATTCTTGGAATTTGCCCCTTT
GAGTTTGGAGCGAGGCTAATTCTCAAGCCTCTTAGCGGTTCAAAGGTATTTTCTAAACCCGTTTCCAGGT
GTTGTGAAAGCCACCGCTAATTCAAAGCAATCCGGAGTAATTCACCATGTCTAGACTGGACAAGAGCAAA
GTCATAAACGGCGCTCTGGAATTACTCAATGGAGTCGGTATCGAAGGCCTGACGACAAGGAAACTCGCTC
AAAAGCTGGGAGTTGAGCAGCCTACCCTGTACTGGCACGTGAAGAACAAGCGGGCCCTGCTCGATGCCCT
GCCAATCGAGATGCTGGACAGGCATCATACCCACTTCTGCCCCCTGGAAGGCGAGTCATGGCAAGACTTT
CTGCGGAACAACGCCAAGTCATTCCGCTGTGCTCTCCTCTCACATCGCGACGGGGCTAAAGTGCATCTCG
GCACCCGCCCAACAGAGAAACAGTACGAAACCCTGGAAAATCAGCTCGCGTTCCTGTGTCAGCAAGGCTT
CTCCCTGGAGAACGCACTGTACGCTCTGTCCGCCGTGGGCCACTTTACACTGGGCTGCGTATTGGAGGAA
CAGGAGCATCAAGTAGCAAAAGAGGAAAGAGAGACACCTACCACCGATTCTATGCCCCCACTTCTGAGAC
AAGCAATTGAGCTGTTCGACCGGCAGGGAGCCGAACCTGCCTTCCTTTTCGGCCTGGAACTAATCATATG
TGGCCTGGAGAAACAGCTAAAGTGCGAAAGCGGCGGGCCGGCCGACGCCCTTGACGATTTTGACTTAGAC
ATGCTCCCAGCCGATGCCCTTGACGACTTTGACCTTGATATGCTGCCTGCTGACGCTCTTGACGATTTTG
ACCTTGACATGCTCCCCGGGTAACTAAGTAAGGATCCCGTACGCCTAGGAGCAGGTTTCCCCAATGACAC
AAAACGTGCAACTTGAAACTCCGCCTGGTCTTTCCAGGTCTAGAGGGGTAACACTTTGTACTGCGTTTGG
CTCCACGCTCGATCCACTGGCGAGTGTTAGTAACAGCACTGTTGCTTCGTAGCGGAGCATGACGGCCGTG
GGAACTCCTCCTTGGTAACAAGGACCCACGGGGCCAAAAGCCACGCCCACACGGGCCCGTCATGTGTGCA
ACCCCAGCACGGCGACTTTACTGCGAAACCCACTTTAAAGTGACATTGAAACTGGTACCCACACACTGGT
GACAGGCTAAGGATGCCCTTCAGGTACCCCGAGGTAACACGCGACACTCGGGATCTGAGAAGGGGACTGG
GGCTTCTATAAAAGCGCTCGGTTTAAAAAGCTTCTATGCCTGAATAGGTGACCGGAGGTCGGCACCTTTC
CTTTGCAATTACTGACCCTATGAATACACTGACTGTTTGACAATTAATCATCGGCATAGTATATCGGCAT
AGTATAATACGACTCACTATAGGAGGGCCACCATGATTGAACAAGATGGATTGCACGCAGGTTCTCCGGC
CGCTTGGGTGGAGAGGCTATTCGGCTATGACTGGGCACAACAGACAATCGGCTGCTCTGATGCCGCCGTG
TTCCGGCTGTCAGCGCAGGGGCGCCCGGTTCTTTTTGTCAAGACCGACCTGTCCGGTGCCCTGAATGAAC
TGCAAGACGAGGCAGCGCGGCTATCGTGGCTGGCCACGACGGGCGTTCCTTGCGCAGCTGTGCTCGACGT
TGTCACTGAAGCGGGAAGGGACTGGCTGCTATTGGGCGAAGTGCCGGGGCAGGATCTCCTGTCATCTCAC
CTTGCTCCTGCCGAGAAAGTATCCATCATGGCTGATGCAATGCGGCGGCTGCATACGCTTGATCCGGCTA
CCTGCCCATTCGACCACCAAGCGAAACATCGCATCGAGCGAGCACGTACTCGGATGGAAGCCGGTCTTGT
CGATCAGGATGATCTGGACGAAGAGCATCAGGGGCTCGCGCCAGCCGAACTGTTCGCCAGGCTCAAGGCG
AGCATGCCCGACGGCGAGGATCTCGTCGTGACACATGGCGATGCCTGCTTGCCGAATATCATGGTGGAAA
ATGGCCGCTTTTCTGGATTCATCGACTGTGGCCGGCTGGGTGTGGCGGACCGCTATCAGGACATAGCGTT
GGCTACCCGTGATATTGCTGAAGAGCTTGGCGGCGAATGGGCTGACCGCTTCCTCGTGCTTTACGGTATC
GCCGCTCCCGATTCGCAGCGCATCGCCTTCTATCGCCTTCTTGACGAGTTCTTCTGAGCGGGACTCTGGG
GTTCGAAATGACCGACCAAGCGAATTCGCTAGGATTATCCCTAATACCTGCCACCCCACTCTTAATCAGT
GGTGGAAGAACGGTCTCAGAACTGTTTGTTTCAATTGGCCATTTAAGTTTAGTAGTAAAAGACTGGTTAA
TGATAACAATGCATCGTAAAACCTTCAGAAGGAAAGGAGAATGTTTTGTGGACCACTTTGGTTTTCTTTT
TTGCGTGTGGCAGTTTTAAGTTATTAGTTTTTAAAATCAGTACTTTTTAATGGAAACAACTTGACCAAAA
ATTTGTCACAGAATTTTGAGACCCATTAAAAAAGTTAAATGAGAAACCTGTGTGTTCCTTTGGTCAACAC
CGAGACATTTAGGTGAAAGACATCTAATTCTGGTTTTACGAATCTGGAAACTTCTTGAAAATGTAATTCT
TGAGTTAACACTTCTGGGTGGAGAATAGGGTTGTTTTCCCCCCACATAATTGGAAGGGGAAGGAATATCA
TTTAAAGCTATGGGAGGGTTGCTTTGATTACAACACTGGAGAGAAATGCAGCATGTTGCTGATTGCCTGT
CACTAAAACAGGCCAAAAACTGAGTCCTTGGGTTGCATAGAAAGCTGCCAAACGCTAGCCAACAAGCTCG
TCATCGCTTTGCAGAAGAGCAGAGAGGATATGCTCATCGTCTAAAGAACTACCCATTTTATTATATATTA
GTCACGATATCTATAACAAGAAAATATATATATAATAAGTTATCACGTAAGTAGAACATGAAATAACAAT
ATAATTATCGTATGAGTTAAATCTTAAAAGTCACGTAAAAGATAATCATGCGTCATTTTGACTCACGCGG
TCGTTATAGTTCAAAATCAGTGACACTTACCGCATTGACAAGCACGCCTCACGGGAGCTCCAAGCGGCGA
CTGAGATGTCCTAAATGCACAGCGACGGATTCGCGCTATTTAGAAAGAGAGAGCAATATTTCAAGAATGC
ATGCGTCAATTTTACGCAGACTATCTTTCTAGGGTTAAAAAAGATTTGCGCTTTACTCGACCTAAACTTT
AAACACGTCATAGAATCTTCGTTTGACAAAAACCACATTGTGGCCAAGCTGTGTGACGCGACGCGCGCTA
AAGAATGGCAAACCAAGTCGCGCGAGGTACCAGCTTTTGTTCCCTTTAGTGAGGGTTAATTTCGAGCTTG
GCGTAATCATGGTCATAGCTGTTTCCTGTGTGAAATTGTTATCCGCTCACAATTCCACACAACATACGAG
CCGGAAGCATAAAGTGTAAAGCCTGGGGTGCCTAATGAGTGAGCTAACTCACATTAATTGCGTTGCGCTC
ACTGCCCGCTTTCCAGTCGGGAAACCTGTCGTGCCAGCTGCATTAATGAATCGGCCAACGCGCGGGGAGA
GGCGGTTTGCGTATTGGGCGCTCTTCCGCTTCCTCGCTCACTGACTCGCTGCGCTCGGTCGTTCGGCTGC
GGCGAGCGGTATCAGCTCACTCAAAGGCGGTAATACGGTTATCCACAGAATCAGGGGATAACGCAGGAAA
GAACATGTGAGCAAAAGGCCAGCAAAAGGCCAGGAACCGTAAAAAGGCCGCGTTGCTGGCGTTTTTCCAT
AGGCTCCGCCCCCCTGACGAGCATCACAAAAATCGACGCTCAAGTCAGAGGTGGCGAAACCCGACAGGAC
TATAAAGATACCAGGCGTTTCCCCCTGGAAGCTCCCTCGTGCGCTCTCCTGTTCCGACCCTGCCGCTTAC
CGGATACCTGTCCGCCTTTCTCCCTTCGGGAAGCGTGGCGCTTTCTCATAGCTCACGCTGTAGGTATCTC
AGTTCGGTGTAGGTCGTTCGCTCCAAGCTGGGCTGTGTGCACGAACCCCCCGTTCAGCCCGACCGCTGCG
CCTTATCCGGTAACTATCGTCTTGAGTCCAACCCGGTAAGACACGACTTATCGCCACTGGCAGCAGCCAC
TGGTAACAGGATTAGCAGAGCGAGGTATGTAGGCGGTGCTACAGAGTTCTTGAAGTGGTGGCCTAACTAC
GGCTACACTAGAAGAACAGTATTTGGTATCTGCGCTCTGCTGAAGCCAGTTACCTTCGGAAAAAGAGTTG
GTAGCTCTTGATCCGGCAAACAAACCACCGCTGGTAGCGGTGGTTTTTTTGTTTGCAAGCAGCAGATTAC
GCGCAGAAAAAAAGGATCTCAAGAAGATCCTTTGATCTTTTCTACGGGGTCTGACGCTCAGTGGAACGAA
AACTCACGTTAAGGGATTTTGGTCATGAGATTATCAAAAAGGATCTTCACCTAGATCCTTTTAAATTAAA
AATGAAGTTTTAAATCAATCTAAAGTATATATGAGTAAACTTGGTCTGACAGTTACCAATGCTTAATCAG
TGAGGCACCTATCTCAGCGATCTGTCTATTTCGTTCATCCATAGTTGCCTGACTCCCCGTCGTGTAGATA
ACTACGATACGGGAGGGCTTACCATCTGGCCCCAGTGCTGCAATGATACCGCGAGACCCACGCTCACCGG
CTCCAGATTTATCAGCAATAAACCAGCCAGCCGGAAGGGCCGAGCGCAGAAGTGGTCCTGCAACTTTATC
CGCCTCCATCCAGTCTATTAATTGTTGCCGGGAAGCTAGAGTAAGTAGTTCGCCAGTTAATAGTTTGCGC
AACGTTGTTGCCATTGCTACAGGCATCGTGGTGTCACGCTCGTCGTTTGGTATGGCTTCATTCAGCTCCG
GTTCCCAACGATCAAGGCGAGTTACATGATCCCCCATGTTGTGCAAAAAAGCGGTTAGCTCCTTCGGTCC
TCCGATCGTTGTCAGAAGTAAGTTGGCCGCAGTGTTATCACTCATGGTTATGGCAGCACTGCATAATTCT
CTTACTGTCATGCCATCCGTAAGATGCTTTTCTGTGACTGGTGAGTACTCAACCAAGTCATTCTGAGAAT
AGTGTATGCGGCGACCGAGTTGCTCTTGCCCGGCGTCAATACGGGATAATACCGCGCCACATAGCAGAAC
TTTAAAAGTGCTCATCATTGGAAAACGTTCTTCGGGGCGAAAACTCTCAAGGATCTTACCGCTGTTGAGA
TCCAGTTCGATGTAACCCACTCGTGCACCCAACTGATCTTCAGCATCTTTTACTTTCACCAGCGTTTCTG
GGTGAGCAAAAACAGGAAGGCAAAATGCCGCAAAAAAGGGAATAAGGGCGACACGGAAATGTTGAATACT
CATACTCTTCCTTTTTCAATATTATTGAAGCATTTATCAGGGTTATTGTCTCATGAGCGGATACATATTT
GAATGTATTTAGAAAAATAAACAAATAGGGGTTCCGCGCACATTTCCCCGAAAAGTGCCACCT
Features (pLannotate 1.2.2; 41 found; start..end, strand, type, name):
     28..456     -  rep_origin     f1 ori (sequence partly withheld): f1 bacteriophage origin of replication; arrow indicates direction of (+) strand synthesis
    461..618     -  CDS            lacZα (fragment): LacZα fragment of β-galactosidase; lacZ fragment
    621..639     +  promoter       T7 promoter: promoter for bacteriophage T7 RNA polymerase
   1139..1159    +  promoter       tight TRE promoter (fragment): Tet-responsive promoter PTight, consisting of seven tet operator sequences followed by the minimal CMV promoter
   1176..1196    +  promoter       tight TRE promoter (fragment): Tet-responsive promoter PTight, consisting of seven tet operator sequences followed by the minimal CMV promoter
   1213..1233    +  promoter       tight TRE promoter (fragment): Tet-responsive promoter PTight, consisting of seven tet operator sequences followed by the minimal CMV promoter
   1250..1270    +  promoter       tight TRE promoter (fragment): Tet-responsive promoter PTight, consisting of seven tet operator sequences followed by the minimal CMV promoter
   1287..1307    +  promoter       tight TRE promoter (fragment): Tet-responsive promoter PTight, consisting of seven tet operator sequences followed by the minimal CMV promoter
   1324..1344    +  promoter       tight TRE promoter (fragment): Tet-responsive promoter PTight, consisting of seven tet operator sequences followed by the minimal CMV promoter
   1361..1381    +  promoter       tight TRE promoter (fragment): Tet-responsive promoter PTight, consisting of seven tet operator sequences followed by the minimal CMV promoter
   1398..1418    +  promoter       tight TRE promoter (fragment): Tet-responsive promoter PTight, consisting of seven tet operator sequences followed by the minimal CMV promoter
   1426..1471    +  promoter       TRE3GV promoter (fragment): 3rd-generation Tet-responsive promoter that can be activated by binding of Tet-On® 3G, optimized for retroviral and lentiviral vectors
   1581..2471    +  CDS            HaloTag®: modified bacterial dehalogenase that forms covalent bonds with chloroalkane derivatives
   2484..2504    +  CDS            TEV site: tobacco etch virus (TEV) protease recognition and cleavage site
   2529..2653    +  protein_bind   attR1: mutant version of attR; recombination site for the Gateway® LR reaction LR Clonase™
   2678..2708    +  promoter       lac UV5 promoter: E. coli lac promoter with an "up" mutation
   2732..2761    +  promoter       cat promoter (fragment): promoter of the E. coli cat gene encoding chloramphenicol acetyltransferase
   2762..3421    +  CDS            CmR: chloramphenicol acetyltransferase; cat; confers resistance to chloramphenicol
   3621..3779    +  CDS            ccdA (fragment): CCDA_ECO57 - Also known as H, letA. Experimental evidence at protein level: Swiss-Prot protein existence level 1. Antitoxin component of a type II toxin-antitoxin (TA) system which inhibits the post-segregational killing (PSK) of plasmid-free cells, also referred to as a plasmid addiction system. Binds to and blocks the activity of CcdB; will also remove bound CcdB protein from the CcdB-GyrA complex by forming a CcdA-CcdB complex, a process termed rejuvenation. Functions as a transcriptional corepressor for the ccdAB operon, repression also requires CcdB (By similarity). From Escherichia coli
   3784..4086    +  CDS            ccdB: CCDB_ECOLI - Also known as G, letB, letD. Experimental evidence at protein level: Swiss-Prot protein existence level 1. Toxic component of a type II toxin-antitoxin (TA) system, functioning in plasmid maintainence. Responsible for the post- segregational killing (PSK) of plasmid-free cells, also referred to as a plasmid addiction system. Half-life of over 2 hours. Cell killing by CcdB is accompanied by filamentation, defects in chromosome and plasmid segregation, defects in cell division, formation of anucleate cells, decreased DNA synthesis and plasmid loss. Interferes with the activity of DN
   4130..4254    -  protein_bind   attR2: mutant version of attR; recombination site for the Gateway® LR reaction LR Clonase™
   4407..4869    +  misc_feature   IRES: internal ribosome entry site (IRES) of the encephalomyocarditis virus (EMCV)
   4883..5602    +  CDS            EGFP: the original enhanced GFP (Yang et al., 1996) mammalian codon-optimized
   5679..5734    +  polyA_signal   β-globin poly(A) signal: rabbit β-globin polyadenylation signal (Gil and Proudfoot, 1987)
   6177..6556    +  enhancer       CMV enhancer: human cytomegalovirus immediate early enhancer
   6558..6657    +  promoter       CMV promoter (fragment): human cytomegalovirus (CMV) immediate early promoter
   7993..8739    +  CDS            rtTA-Advanced: improved tetracycline-controlled transactivator In the Tet-On® system, rtTA-Advanced binds to the Tet-responsive element and stimulates transcription only in the presence of tetracycline or doxycycline.
   8766..9210    +  misc_feature   FMDV IRES: internal ribosome entry site (IRES) of the foot-and-mouth disease virus
   9243..9261    +  promoter       tac promoter (fragment): strong E. coli promoter; hybrid between the trp and lac UV5 promoters
   9281..9299    +  promoter       T7 promoter: promoter for bacteriophage T7 RNA polymerase
   9309..10103   +  CDS            NeoR/KanR: aminoglycoside phosphotransferase from Tn5; aph(3')-II (or nptII); confers resistance to neomycin, kanamycin, and G418 (Geneticin®)
  10150..10722   +  polyA_signal   EF-1α poly(A) signal: human EF-1α polyadenylation signal
  11131..11262   +  CDS            FP (fragment): FP25_NPVAC - Experimental evidence at protein level: Swiss-Prot protein existence level 1. From Autographa californica nuclear polyhedrosis virus (AcMNPV).
  11279..11297   -  promoter       T3 promoter: promoter for bacteriophage T3 RNA polymerase
  11340..11362   -  protein_bind   lac operator (fragment): The lac repressor binds to the lac operator to inhibit transcription in E. coli. This inhibition can be relieved by adding lactose or isopropyl-β-D-thiogalactopyranoside (IPTG). lac repressor encoded by lacI
  11366..11396   -  promoter       lac promoter: promoter for the E. coli lac operon
  11411..11432   -  protein_bind   CAP binding site: CAP binding activates transcription in the presence of cAMP. E. coli catabolite activator protein
  11445..11537   -  CDS            lacI (fragment): lac repressor; lacI; The lac repressor binds to the lac operator to inhibit transcription in E. coli. This inhibition can be relieved by adding lactose or isopropyl-β-D-thiogalactopyranoside (IPTG).
  11720..12308   -  rep_origin     ori: high-copy-number ColE1/pMB1/pBR322/pUC origin of replication
  12479..13339   -  CDS            AmpR: β-lactamase; bla; confers resistance to ampicillin, carbenicillin, and related antibiotics
  13340..13444   -  promoter       AmpR promoter: bla
