[The description below was written by a language model from this plasmid's Addgene catalogue record and pLannotate feature annotations shown in this document.]
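Description:
pB-Halo,IRES-eGFP is an empty, all-in-one piggyBac transposon Gateway destination vector built on the PB-TAG-ERN backbone for doxycycline-inducible expression of N-terminally Halo-tagged proteins in mammalian cells. In bacteria it replicates from a high-copy ColE1/pUC-type origin (an f1 origin is also present) and carries ampicillin resistance on the backbone plus chloramphenicol resistance within the Gateway cassette. Because that cassette also encodes the CcdB toxin, the unrecombined plasmid must be maintained in a ccdB-tolerant strain.

The inducible unit begins with a Tet-responsive promoter, annotated as repeated tet operator elements followed by a minimal promoter. It drives a HaloTag coding sequence followed by a TEV protease site. Downstream lies the attR1–CmR–ccdB–attR2 cassette. An LR reaction with an entry clone swaps this cassette for a gene of interest, which is intended to produce a fusion carrying a cleavable N-terminal HaloTag that can be covalently labelled or captured with chloroalkane ligands. An EMCV IRES and EGFP follow on the same transcript, which ends at a rabbit β-globin polyadenylation signal, so GFP fluorescence reports induction.

A second, constitutive unit has a CMV enhancer with a partial CMV promoter annotation upstream. The region between this and the coding sequence is unannotated, so the full promoter composition is not clear from the table. This unit expresses rtTA-Advanced, linked by an FMDV IRES to a neomycin/G418 resistance gene, and ends with an EF-1α poly(A) signal. It therefore supplies both the transactivator and a marker for selecting stable integrants. The piggyBac terminal repeats themselves are not annotated, although a baculovirus FP25 fragment of the kind that often accompanies piggyBac-derived sequence is detected. Genomic integration would require piggyBac transposase supplied separately, since none is annotated on this plasmid.
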