Addgene plasmid #164519: pB-Halo,IRES-eGFP
Purpose: (Empty Backbone) All-in-One piggyBac transposon Gateway Destination vector for dox-inducible expression of N-terminal Halo tagged protein (inducible GFP and constitutive rtTA and neomycin resistance)
Depositing lab: Mitchell Guttman. Depositing organization: California Institute of Technology. Publication: SARS-CoV-2 Disrupts Splicing, Translation, and Protein Trafficking to Suppress Host Defenses. Banerjee AK, Blanco MR, Bruce EA, Honson DD, Chen LM, Chow A, Bhat P, Ollikainen N, Quinodoz SA, Loney C, Thai J, Miller ZD, Lin AE, Schmidt MM, Stewart DG, Goldfarb D, De Lorenzo G, Rihn SJ, Voorhees RM, Botten JW, Majumdar D, Guttman M. Cell. 2020 Nov 25;183(5):1325-1339.e21. doi: 10.1016/j.cell.2020.10.004. Epub 2020 Oct 8. PubMed 33080218.
Backbone
  Vector backbone: PB-TAG-ERN
  Vector type: Mammalian Expression
Growth in bacteria
  Bacterial resistance: Chloramphenicol and Ampicillin, 25 & 100 μg/mL
  Growth temperature: 37°C
  Growth strain: ccdB Survival
  Copy number: Unknown
Gene/Insert
  Cloning method: Gateway Cloning
Terms and licenses: Academic/Nonprofit Terms; Industry Terms: Not Available to Industry
How to cite: pB-Halo,IRES-eGFP was a gift from Mitchell Guttman (Addgene plasmid # 164519 ; http://n2t.net/addgene:164519 ; RRID:Addgene_164519)
